Addgene plasmid #108371: pCI-TPI_WT-4MS2-xrRNA-4H
Purpose: Expresses wild type TPI reporter; enables detection of 5'-3' decay intermediates (xrFrag); 4MS2 tethering sites upstream of xrRNA and allows detection via northern blot (4H binding sites)
Depositing lab: Niels Gehring. Depositing organization: Universitaet zu Koeln. Publication: Interrogating the degradation pathways of unstable mRNAs with XRN1-resistant sequences. Boehm V, Gerbracht JV, Marx MC, Gehring NH. Nat Commun. 2016 Dec 5;7:13691. doi: 10.1038/ncomms13691. PubMed 27917860.
Backbone
  Vector backbone: pCI-neo
  Backbone manufacturer: Promega
  Vector type: Mammalian Expression
  Selectable markers: Neomycin (select with G418)
Growth in bacteria
  Bacterial resistance: Ampicillin, 100 μg/mL
  Growth temperature: 37°C
  Growth strain: DH5alpha
  Copy number: High Copy
Gene/Insert
  Gene/Insert name: Wild type TPI reporter with 4MS2 binding sites upstream of MVE xrRNA and 4H probe binding sites
  Species: H. sapiens (human)
  Entrez Gene: TPI1 (a.k.a. HEL-S-49, TIM, TPI, TPID)
  Promoter: CMV
  Cloning method: Restriction Enzyme; 5′ cloning site NheI (unknown if destroyed); 3′ cloning site NotI (unknown if destroyed)
  Sequencing primers: 5′ GGTGTCCACTCCCAGTTCA; 3′ TGCATTCTAGTTGTGGTTTGTC
Terms and licenses: Academic/Nonprofit Terms; Industry Terms: Not Available to Industry
Depositor comments: Please see depositor's genbank file in Supplemental Documents for full annotation of the plasmid
How to cite: pCI-TPI_WT-4MS2-xrRNA-4H was a gift from Niels Gehring (Addgene plasmid # 108371 ; http://n2t.net/addgene:108371 ; RRID:Addgene_108371)
