[The description below was written by a language model from this plasmid's Addgene catalogue record and pLannotate feature annotations shown in this document.]
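Description:
pCI-TPI_WT-4MS2-xrRNA-4H is a mammalian expression plasmid of about 9 kb built on the pCI-neo backbone. It carries a reporter mRNA designed for studying mRNA turnover. In bacteria it is maintained at high copy through a ColE1/pUC-type origin with ampicillin selection (AmpR), and an f1 origin is also present. For mammalian cells, an SV40 enhancer/early promoter drives a neomycin phosphotransferase gene followed by a synthetic poly(A) signal, which allows G418 selection.

The reporter is transcribed from the CMV immediate-early enhancer and promoter through the vector's chimeric β-globin/immunoglobulin intron, and a T7 promoter lies just upstream of the insert. The insert is wild-type human triosephosphate isomerase (TPI1). The annotation detects it as several separated coding fragments, which suggests a minigene that retains introns, although the record does not say so explicitly. According to the catalogue entry, four MS2 binding sites follow the TPI sequence and allow MS2 coat protein fusions to be tethered to the transcript. These sites are not picked up in the automated feature table.

Next come the flavivirus-derived elements, an exoribonuclease-resistant RNA (xrRNA) that the catalogue entry attributes to MVE and an adjacent 3′UTR stem-loop. Such structures stall the 5′-3′ exonuclease XRN1, so a stable decay fragment (xrFrag) accumulates when the mRNA is degraded from its 5′ end. Four repeated β-globin-derived segments follow, corresponding to the "4H" probe binding sites that permit sensitive northern blot detection of both the full-length reporter and the xrFrag. An SV40 poly(A) signal follows the insert. The short mVenus, lacZα, large T antigen, rop and bom matches are probably incidental or backbone remnants. The plasmid is the wild-type TPI version of this reporter design and is used to follow 5′-3′ decay intermediates and the effects of tethered factors.
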