Features (pLannotate 1.2.2; 34 found; start..end, strand, type, name):
    140..517     +  enhancer       CMV enhancer: human cytomegalovirus immediate early enhancer
    518..729     +  promoter       CMV promoter: human cytomegalovirus (CMV) immediate early promoter
    890..1022    +  intron         chimeric intron: chimera between introns from human β-globin and immunoglobulin heavy chain genes
   1067..1085    +  promoter       T7 promoter: promoter for bacteriophage T7 RNA polymerase
   1108..1221    +  CDS            TPI1 (fragment): TPIS_HUMAN - Also known as TPI. Experimental evidence at protein level: Swiss-Prot protein existence level 1. It is also responsible for the non-negligible production of methylglyoxal a reactive cytotoxic side-product that modifies and can alter proteins, DNA and lipids. From Homo sapiens (Human).
   2130..2486    +  CDS            Tpi1 (fragment): TPIS_MOUSE - Also known as Tpi. Experimental evidence at protein level: Swiss-Prot protein existence level 1. It is also responsible for the non-negligible production of methylglyoxal a reactive cytotoxic side-product that modifies and can alter proteins, DNA and lipids. From Mus musculus (Mouse).
   2540..3064    +  CDS            TPI1 (fragment): TPIS_HUMAN - Also known as TPI. Experimental evidence at protein level: Swiss-Prot protein existence level 1. It is also responsible for the non-negligible production of methylglyoxal a reactive cytotoxic side-product that modifies and can alter proteins, DNA and lipids. From Homo sapiens (Human).
   3340..3429    +  CDS            TPI1 (fragment): TPIS_HUMAN - Also known as TPI. Experimental evidence at protein level: Swiss-Prot protein existence level 1. It is also responsible for the non-negligible production of methylglyoxal a reactive cytotoxic side-product that modifies and can alter proteins, DNA and lipids. From Homo sapiens (Human).
   3558..3671    +  CDS            TPI1 (fragment): TPIS_HUMAN - Also known as TPI. Experimental evidence at protein level: Swiss-Prot protein existence level 1. It is also responsible for the non-negligible production of methylglyoxal a reactive cytotoxic side-product that modifies and can alter proteins, DNA and lipids. From Homo sapiens (Human).
   3900..3947    +  CDS            VN155(I152L) (fragment): improved N-terminal fragment of mVenus for use in bimolecular fluorescence complementation (BiFC) (Kodama and Hu, 2010)
   3954..4032    +  ncRNA          Flavi xrRNA: Accession: RF03547 - General Flavivirus exoribonuclease-resistant RNA element
   4114..4182    +  ncRNA          Flavivirus SLIV (fragment): Accession: RF01415 - Flavivirus 3'UTR stem loop IV
   4178..4267    +  CDS            HBB_OTOBE (fragment): Experimental evidence at protein level: Swiss-Prot protein existence level 1. Involved in oxygen transport from the lung to the various peripheral tissues. From Otospermophilus beecheyi (California ground squirrel) (Spermophilus beecheyi).
   4271..4294    +  polyA_signal   β-globin poly(A) (fragment): human β-globin polyadenylation signal
   4302..4373    +  CDS            HBB (fragment): HBB_PONPY - Experimental evidence at transcript level: Swiss-Prot protein existence level 2. Involved in oxygen transport from the lung to the various peripheral tissues. From Pongo pygmaeus (Bornean orangutan).
   4377..4400    +  polyA_signal   β-globin poly(A) (fragment): human β-globin polyadenylation signal
   4408..4479    +  CDS            HBB (fragment): HBB_PONPY - Experimental evidence at transcript level: Swiss-Prot protein existence level 2. Involved in oxygen transport from the lung to the various peripheral tissues. From Pongo pygmaeus (Bornean orangutan).
   4483..4506    +  polyA_signal   β-globin poly(A) (fragment): human β-globin polyadenylation signal
   4514..4585    +  CDS            HBB (fragment): HBB_PONPY - Experimental evidence at transcript level: Swiss-Prot protein existence level 2. Involved in oxygen transport from the lung to the various peripheral tissues. From Pongo pygmaeus (Bornean orangutan).
   4589..4612    +  polyA_signal   β-globin poly(A) (fragment): human β-globin polyadenylation signal
   4634..4651    -  promoter       T3 promoter (fragment): promoter for bacteriophage T3 RNA polymerase
   4669..4790    -  polyA_signal   SV40 poly(A) signal: SV40 polyadenylation signal
   4813..4881    -  CDS            large T antigen (fragment): large T antigen from SV40 (simian virus 40)
   4905..4972    +  CDS            lacZα (fragment): LacZα fragment of β-galactosidase; lacZ fragment
   4976..5404    +  rep_origin     f1 ori (sequence partly withheld): f1 bacteriophage origin of replication; arrow indicates direction of (+) strand synthesis
   5432..5483    -  misc_feature   bom (fragment): basis of mobility region from pBR322
   5548..5905    +  promoter       SV40 promoter: SV40 enhancer and early promoter
   5956..6747    +  CDS            neo: KKA2_KLEPN - Also known as kan, nptII. Experimental evidence at protein level: Swiss-Prot protein existence level 1. Resistance to kanamycin, neomycin, paromomycin, ribostamycin, butirosin and gentamicin B. From Klebsiella pneumoniae.
   6814..6862    +  polyA_signal   poly(A) signal: synthetic polyadenylation signal
   6882..6936    -  misc_feature   bom (fragment): basis of mobility region from pBR322
   7038..7073    -  CDS            rop (fragment): Rop protein, which maintains plasmids at low copy number; rop
   7168..7272    +  promoter       AmpR promoter: bla
   7273..8133    +  CDS            AmpR: β-lactamase; bla; confers resistance to ampicillin, carbenicillin, and related antibiotics
   8304..8892    +  rep_origin     ori: high-copy-number ColE1/pMB1/pBR322/pUC origin of replication
>Addgene plasmid #108371 | pCI-TPI_WT-4MS2-xrRNA-4H | addgene full sequence | sequence record 209436 | Addgene NGS Result
TCAATATTGGCCATTAGCCATATTATTCATTGGTTATATAGCATAAATCAATATTGGCTATTGGCCATTG
CATACGTTGTATCTATATCATAATATGTACATTTATATTGGCTCATGTCCAATATGACCGCCATGTTGGC
ATTGATTATTGACTAGTTATTAATAGTAATCAATTACGGGGTCATTAGTTCATAGCCCATATATGGAGTT
CCGCGTTACATAACTTACGGTAAATGGCCCGCCTGGCTGACCGCCCAACGACCCCCGCCCATTGACGTCA
ATAATGACGTATGTTCCCATAGTAACGCCAATAGGGACTTTCCATTGACGTCAATGGGTGGAGTATTTAC
GGTAAACTGCCCACTTGGCAGTACATCAAGTGTATCATATGCCAAGTCCGCCCCCTATTGACGTCAATGA
CGGTAAATGGCCCGCCTGGCATTATGCCCAGTACATGACCTTACGGGACTTTCCTACTTGGCAGTACATC
TACGTATTAGTCATCGCTATTACCATGGTGATGCGGTTTTGGCAGTACACCAATGGGCGTGGATAGCGGT
TTGACTCACGGGGATTTCCAAGTCTCCACCCCATTGACGTCAATGGGAGTTTGTTTTGGCACCAAAATCA
ACGGGACTTTCCAAAATGTCGTAACAACTGCGATCGCCCGCCCCGTTGACGCAAATGGGCGGTAGGCGTG
TACGGTGGGAGGTCTATATAAGCAGAGCTCGTTTAGTGAACCGTCAGATCACTAGAAGCTTTATTGCGGT
AGTTTATCACAGTTAAATTGCTAACGCAGTCAGTGCTTCTGACACAACAGTCTCGAACTTAAGCTGCAGT
GACTCTCTTAAGGTAGCCTTGCAGAAGTTGGTCGTGAGGCACTGGGCAGGTAAGTATCAAGGTTACAAGA
CAGGTTTAAGGAGACCAATAGAAACTGGGCTTGTCGAGACAGAGAAGACTCTTGCGTTTCTGATAGGCAC
CTATTGGTCTTACTGACATCCACTTTGCCTTTCTCTCCACAGGTGTCCACTCCCAGTTCAATTACAGCTC
TTAAGGCTAGAGTACTTAATACGACTCACTATAGGCTAGCGCCTCGGCTCCAGCACCATGGCGCCCTCCA
GGAAGTTCTTCGTTGGGGGAAACTGGAAGATGAACGGGCGGAAGCAGAGTCTGGGGGAGCTCATCGGCAC
TCTGAACGCGGCCAAGGTGCCGGCCGACACCGGTAAGCCCTCGCCGAGGAGGGGTCTGGCCGGGCCGGGG
CCGGGGCCGGGGCAGGAGTGGCAGCGCCCTCTCCCGAGGCCCCGAGGCCCCGAGGCCGGTATCCGCGCGG
ACCTGATGCAGGGCTGTGGGACGAGGGCCGCTGGGGTCCGGGCAGGGGCCTCGCAGCCGCAGCCCCGTCG
GTGCGTCGAGGGGGCAGGGCGGAGCACATGATGCCCCTTGGACTATGGGGCAGGTAAGGACGTTTTCTTC
CCTTCGGCAACCTGAACGACTCCCGCCTTCCACGGAAGGGACCGAGCCCGTGCCAAACAGGCTGAGCGAT
TTGGGAGTGAGGAGCCATCCTACCGCTTTCCCCAACCTGGAAACAGCAAAGCGCAAGGCCTCTGAGTCAG
TTAGGTCTCTGCCACCCACGGGCAAAGGATGCTCTCCTCCATCCTCCTTCCTCCCTCCACCGAAATCGGA
GAGCCGCGGGCCTGATCCAAAGAGGCATCCCCTTCTCGTTCATTCCCCAGAGGCCTCAATACAAACCCCA
GGAGTTGGCCCCTCTCCTTTTGCTACAAATCCTTGCCTTGCAAAGGGGAGGTGAGGATGGGCTATTTTAG
AAGGGAAGCAGGGTTGCTCCCTGGAGAATGCTGAGTCTGTGAGGTGCCTATGCCGAGAATAGGTCGAGGA
AATTGGAGCCCCAGCTGTTAAAAGAGCAGAGGGCAGGGTGAGGGCCGTGGCCTCTCAGGGGTATCTGGAA
GGCTCTTCGAGTTGAGTGCAGACCCAGCCTGGGCTGGAAAATGGACAAAGGTCATCTTGCTGGGGTGAAA
AGGGGGAGAGCAGAACCAAGAAGAAGAGGGTGAGGGCTGGGGGGCTCCAGGGCACTGGTTAGGAATTGTG
GGGAATGAAGGCTTTCTTTAGTCTCATCCCCCTGTGGTACCATCTTGTCCTCAGAGGTGGTTTGTGCTCC
CCCTACTGCCTATATCGACTTCGCCCGGCAGAAGCTAGATCCCAAGATTGCTGTGGCTGCGCAGAACTGC
TACAAAGTGACTAATGGGGCTTTTACTGGGGAGATCAGGTGAGATCGAGGTGGAGAGGGGTGTGTGGGAC
CCTTCCCTCACTTTCCTCGTTGAGGGGAAAGCCACAGGGTGGGCTCCCTGCTGAACCTTGGCTTCATCTC
TTCCTTTAGCCCTGGCATGATCAAAGACTGCGGAGCCACGTGGGTGGTCCTGGGGCACTCAGAGAGAAGG
CATGTCTTTGGGGAGTCAGATGAGGTTAGTAGCCAAGAGAGAAGATAAGGGATGTCTTTTTCCAAGAAGG
ATGTCTCACCAAGTCTGTTTCTCAACAGCTGATTGGGCAGAAAGTGGCCCATGCTCTGGCAGAGGGACTC
GGAGTAATCGCCTGCATTGGGGAGAAGCTAGATGAAAGGGAAGCTGGCATCACTGAGAAGGTTGTTTTCG
AGCAGACAAAGGTCATCGCAGGTATCTCTGGAGAAAGGGACCTTTGAGCCTATCCAGGGCCACAGAGACT
CAGAGGGTAGGGTCAGGCCCTGGAGCCTGTCTTGGTCCCCATGCTGATCCAGAAAAGGAAAAAGGGGAGG
GGGAGTGACAATCTTTGCTTGGGGCCTATGACTTCTCCAGCCCCAAGGTAGATGCCACCTGGAAATCCCC
CAATGTCCACTAGGGGGCAGTAGGCCACCGTTCTTCGTACTCCGGAGAACCTGGCTGGAGAGCTCTTTCT
TGTTCACCCTTCCCTCCATCTGTATCTCTGCCCTGCAGATAACGTGAAGGACTGGAGCAAGGTCGTCCTG
GCCTATGAGCCTGTGTGGGCCATTGGTACTGGCAAGACTGCAACACCCCAACAGGTAACCGGGCCCAGGA
GCCCTGCCCTCATCCCAGCCTGCCTCAATAGGTTTGGACAGACACAGCCCACATGGGGCAACCCCTTATT
TCAAAGACACAGAGACCTTGAACCCAGAGACAGTGACTTGTCCAAGGGCATCCAGTCCAGGGCCTGGCTT
GGATCAGAGCCCTGGTACTCTGACTCAGTCAGAAACCACACTAAGTGTCCACTGGTGCCAGTGATTTTTC
CTCTTAGAGAGGCAGAAAAGGTCTTACTTAGGCCAGCTTCTTGTTCTAGGCCCAGGAAGTACACGAGAAG
CTCCGAGGATGGCTGAAGTCCAACGTCTCTGATGCGGTGGCTCAGAGCACCCGTATCATTTATGGAGGTG
AGTGGCTTTGGTTCCCGGCTGAGGTGGAGTGGGCTGAGGACTAGACTGAGCCCTCGGACATGGAGGTGGG
GATGGGGCAGACTCATCCCATTCTTGACCAAGCCCTTGTTCTGCTCCCTTCCCAGGCTCTGTGACTGGGG
CAACCTGCAAGGAGCTGGCCAGCCAGCCTGATGTGGATGGCTTCCTTGTGGGTGGTGCTTCCCTCAAGCC
CGAATTCGTGGACATCATCAATGCCAAACAATGAGCCCCATCCATCTTCCCTACCCTTCCTGCCAAGCCA
GGGACTCGAGTATTGCCTAGAAAGCACGAGCATCAGCCGTGCCTCCAGGTCGAATCTTCAAACGACGACG
ATCACGCGTCGCTGCAGTGCAGGAGTCGAGTATTGCCTAGAAAGCACGAGCATCAGCCGTGCCTCCAGGT
CGAATCTTCAAACGACGACGATCACGCGTCGCTGCAGTGCAGGAGTCGAGGTGAGCAAGGGCGAGGAGCT
GTTCACCGGGGTGGTGCCCATCCTGGTGGACTTGATAGTCAGGCCAGCCGGTTAGGCTGCCACCGAAGGT
TGGTAGACGGTGCTGCCTGCGACCAACCCCAGGAGGACTGGGTTACCAAAGCTGATTCTCCACGGTTGGA
AAGCCTCCCAGAACCGTCTCGGAAGAGGAGTCCCTGCCAACAATGGAGATGAAGCCCGTGTCAGATCGCG
AAAGCGCCACTTCGCCGAGGAGTGCAATCTGTGAGGCCCCAGGAGGACTGGGTAAACAGTCGAGCACCCC
ACCAGTGCAGGCTGCCTATCAGAAAGTGGTGGCTGGTGTGGCTAATGCCCTGGCCCACAAGTATCACTAA
GCTCGCTTTCTTGCTGTCCAATTTGTCGAGCACCCCACCAGTGCAGGCTGCCTATCAGAAAGTGGTGGCT
GGTGTGGCTAATGCCCTGGCCCACAAGTATCACTAAGCTCGCTTTCTTGCTGTCCAATTTGTCGAGCACC
CCACCAGTGCAGGCTGCCTATCAGAAAGTGGTGGCTGGTGTGGCTAATGCCCTGGCCCACAAGTATCACT
AAGCTCGCTTTCTTGCTGTCCAATTTGTCGAGCACCCCACCAGTGCAGGCTGCCTATCAGAAAGTGGTGG
CTGGTGTGGCTAATGCCCTGGCCCACAAGTATCACTAAGCTCGCTTTCTTGCTGTCCAATTTGTCGACCC
GGGCGGCCGCTTCCCTTTAGTGAGGGTTAATGCTTCGAGCAGACATGATAAGATACATTGATGAGTTTGG
ACAAACCACAACTAGAATGCAGTGAAAAAAATGCTTTATTTGTGAAATTTGTGATGCTATTGCTTTATTT
GTAACCATTATAAGCTGCAATAAACAAGTTAACAACAACAATTGCATTCATTTTATGTTTCAGGTTCAGG
GGGAGATGTGGGAGGTTTTTTAAAGCAAGTAAAACCTCTACAAATGTGGTAAAATCCGATAAGGATCGAT
CCGGGCTGGCGTAATAGCGAAGAGGCCCGCACCGATCGCCCTTCCCAACAGTTGCGCAGCCTGAATGGCG
AATGG
[124 nt withheld, positions 4976-5099]
C
[91 nt withheld, positions 5101-5191]
A
[49 nt withheld, positions 5193-5241]
CCTTTGACGTTGGAGTCCACGTTCTTT
[37 nt withheld, positions 5269-5305]
ACCCTATCTCGGTCTATTCTTTTGATTTATAAGGGATTTTGCCGATTTCGGCCTATTGGTTAAAAAATGA
GCTGATTTAACAAAAATTTAACGCGAATTTTAACAAAATATTAACGCTTACAATTTCCTGATGCGGTATT
TTCTCCTTACGCATCTGTGCGGTATTTCACACCGCATACGCGGATCTGCGCAGCACCATGGCCTGAAATA
ACCTCTGAAAGAGGAACTTGGTTAGGTACCTTCTGAGGCGGAAAGAACCAGCTGTGGAATGTGTGTCAGT
TAGGGTGTGGAAAGTCCCCAGGCTCCCCAGCAGGCAGAAGTATGCAAAGCATGCATCTCAATTAGTCAGC
AACCAGGTGTGGAAAGTCCCCAGGCTCCCCAGCAGGCAGAAGTATGCAAAGCATGCATCTCAATTAGTCA
GCAACCATAGTCCCGCCCCTAACTCCGCCCATCCCGCCCCTAACTCCGCCCAGTTCCGCCCATTCTCCGC
CCCATGGCTGACTAATTTTTTTTATTTATGCAGAGGCCGAGGCCGCCTCGGCCTCTGAGCTATTCCAGAA
GTAGTGAGGAGGCTTTTTTGGAGGCCTAGGCTTTTGCAAAAAGCTTGATTCTTCTGACACAACAGTCTCG
AACTTAAGGCTAGAGCCACCATGATTGAACAAGATGGATTGCACGCAGGTTCTCCGGCCGCTTGGGTGGA
GAGGCTATTCGGCTATGACTGGGCACAACAGACAATCGGCTGCTCTGATGCCGCCGTGTTCCGGCTGTCA
GCGCAGGGGCGCCCGGTTCTTTTTGTCAAGACCGACCTGTCCGGTGCCCTGAATGAACTGCAGGACGAGG
CAGCGCGGCTATCGTGGCTGGCCACGACGGGCGTTCCTTGCGCAGCTGTGCTCGACGTTGTCACTGAAGC
GGGAAGGGACTGGCTGCTATTGGGCGAAGTGCCGGGGCAGGATCTCCTGTCATCTCACCTTGCTCCTGCC
GAGAAAGTATCCATCATGGCTGATGCAATGCGGCGGCTGCATACGCTTGATCCGGCTACCTGCCCATTCG
ACCACCAAGCGAAACATCGCATCGAGCGAGCACGTACTCGGATGGAAGCCGGTCTTGTCGATCAGGATGA
TCTGGACGAAGAGCATCAGGGGCTCGCGCCAGCCGAACTGTTCGCCAGGCTCAAGGCGCGCATGCCCGAC
GGCGAGGATCTCGTCGTGACCCATGGCGATGCCTGCTTGCCGAATATCATGGTGGAAAATGGCCGCTTTT
CTGGATTCATCGACTGTGGCCGGCTGGGTGTGGCGGACCGCTATCAGGACATAGCGTTGGCTACCCGTGA
TATTGCTGAAGAGCTTGGCGGCGAATGGGCTGACCGCTTCCTCGTGCTTTACGGTATCGCCGCTCCCGAT
TCGCAGCGCATCGCCTTCTATCGCCTTCTTGACGAGTTCTTCTGAGCGGGACTCTGGGGTTCGAAATGAC
CGACCAAGCGACGCCCAACCTGCCATCACGATGGCCGCAATAAAATATCTTTATTTTCATTACATCTGTG
TGTTGGTTTTTTGTGTGAATCGATAGCGATAAGGATCCGCGTATGGTGCACTCTCAGTACAATCTGCTCT
GATGCCGCATAGTTAAGCCAGCCCCGACACCCGCCAACACCCGCTGACGCGCCCTGACGGGCTTGTCTGC
TCCCGGCATCCGCTTACAGACAAGCTGTGACCGTCTCCGGGAGCTGCATGTGTCAGAGGTTTTCACCGTC
ATCACCGAAACGCGCGAGACGAAAGGGCCTCGTGATACGCCTATTTTTATAGGTTAATGTCATGATAATA
ATGGTTTCTTAGACGTCAGGTGGCACTTTTCGGGGAAATGTGCGCGGAACCCCTATTTGTTTATTTTTCT
AAATACATTCAAATATGTATCCGCTCATGAGACAATAACCCTGATAAATGCTTCAATAATATTGAAAAAG
GAAGAGTATGAGTATTCAACATTTCCGTGTCGCCCTTATTCCCTTTTTTGCGGCATTTTGCCTTCCTGTT
TTTGCTCACCCAGAAACGCTGGTGAAAGTAAAAGATGCTGAAGATCAGTTGGGTGCACGAGTGGGTTACA
TCGAACTGGATCTCAACAGCGGTAAGATCCTTGAGAGTTTTCGCCCCGAAGAACGTTTTCCAATGATGAG
CACTTTTAAAGTTCTGCTATGTGGCGCGGTATTATCCCGTATTGACGCCGGGCAAGAGCAACTCGGTCGC
CGCATACACTATTCTCAGAATGACTTGGTTGAGTACTCACCAGTCACAGAAAAGCATCTTACGGATGGCA
TGACAGTAAGAGAATTATGCAGTGCTGCCATAACCATGAGTGATAACACTGCGGCCAACTTACTTCTGAC
AACGATCGGAGGACCGAAGGAGCTAACCGCTTTTTTGCACAACATGGGGGATCATGTAACTCGCCTTGAT
CGTTGGGAACCGGAGCTGAATGAAGCCATACCAAACGACGAGCGTGACACCACGATGCCTGTAGCAATGG
CAACAACGTTGCGCAAACTATTAACTGGCGAACTACTTACTCTAGCTTCCCGGCAACAATTAATAGACTG
GATGGAGGCGGATAAAGTTGCAGGACCACTTCTGCGCTCGGCCCTTCCGGCTGGCTGGTTTATTGCTGAT
AAATCTGGAGCCGGTGAGCGTGGGTCTCGCGGTATCATTGCAGCACTGGGGCCAGATGGTAAGCCCTCCC
GTATCGTAGTTATCTACACGACGGGGAGTCAGGCAACTATGGATGAACGAAATAGACAGATCGCTGAGAT
AGGTGCCTCACTGATTAAGCATTGGTAACTGTCAGACCAAGTTTACTCATATATACTTTAGATTGATTTA
AAACTTCATTTTTAATTTAAAAGGATCTAGGTGAAGATCCTTTTTGATAATCTCATGACCAAAATCCCTT
AACGTGAGTTTTCGTTCCACTGAGCGTCAGACCCCGTAGAAAAGATCAAAGGATCTTCTTGAGATCCTTT
TTTTCTGCGCGTAATCTGCTGCTTGCAAACAAAAAAACCACCGCTACCAGCGGTGGTTTGTTTGCCGGAT
CAAGAGCTACCAACTCTTTTTCCGAAGGTAACTGGCTTCAGCAGAGCGCAGATACCAAATACTGTTCTTC
TAGTGTAGCCGTAGTTAGGCCACCACTTCAAGAACTCTGTAGCACCGCCTACATACCTCGCTCTGCTAAT
CCTGTTACCAGTGGCTGCTGCCAGTGGCGATAAGTCGTGTCTTACCGGGTTGGACTCAAGACGATAGTTA
CCGGATAAGGCGCAGCGGTCGGGCTGAACGGGGGGTTCGTGCACACAGCCCAGCTTGGAGCGAACGACCT
ACACCGAACTGAGATACCTACAGCGTGAGCTATGAGAAAGCGCCACGCTTCCCGAAGGGAGAAAGGCGGA
CAGGTATCCGGTAAGCGGCAGGGTCGGAACAGGAGAGCGCACGAGGGAGCTTCCAGGGGGAAACGCCTGG
TATCTTTATAGTCCTGTCGGGTTTCGCCACCTCTGACTTGAGCGTCGATTTTTGTGATGCTCGTCAGGGG
GGCGGAGCCTATGGAAAAACGCCAGCAACGCGGCCTTTTTACGGTTCCTGGCCTTTTGCTGGCCTTTTGC
TCACATGGCTCGACAGATCT
